>Addgene plasmid #79791 | InsRA-TagBFP | depositor full sequence | sequence record 149402 | Full Sequence
GACGGATCGGGAGATCTCCCGATCCCCTATGGTGCACTCTCAGTACAATCTGCTCTGATGCCGCATAGTT
AAGCCAGTATCTGCTCCCTGCTTGTGTGTTGGAGGTCGCTGAGTAGTGCGCGAGCAAAATTTAAGCTACA
ACAAGGCAAGGCTTGACCGACAATTGCATGAAGAATCTGCTTAGGGTTAGGCGTTTTGCGCTGCTTCGCG
ATGTACGGGCCAGATATACGCGTTGACATTGATTATTGACTAGTTATTAATAGTAATCAATTACGGGGTC
ATTAGTTCATAGCCCATATATGGAGTTCCGCGTTACATAACTTACGGTAAATGGCCCGCCTGGCTGACCG
CCCAACGACCCCCGCCCATTGACGTCAATAATGACGTATGTTCCCATAGTAACGCCAATAGGGACTTTCC
ATTGACGTCAATGGGTGGAGTATTTACGGTAAACTGCCCACTTGGCAGTACATCAAGTGTATCATATGCC
AAGTACGCCCCCTATTGACGTCAATGACGGTAAATGGCCCGCCTGGCATTATGCCCAGTACATGACCTTA
TGGGACTTTCCTACTTGGCAGTACATCTACGTATTAGTCATCGCTATTACCATGGTGATGCGGTTTTGGC
AGTACATCAATGGGCGTGGATAGCGGTTTGACTCACGGGGATTTCCAAGTCTCCACCCCATTGACGTCAA
TGGGAGTTTGTTTTGGCACCAAAATCAACGGGACTTTCCAAAATGTCGTAACAACTCCGCCCCATTGACG
CAAATGGGCGGTAGGCGTGTACGGTGGGAGGTCTATATAAGCAGAGCTCTCTGGCTAACTAGAGAACCCA
CTGCTTACTGGCTTATCGAAATTAATACGACTCACTATAGGGAGACCCAAGCTGGCTAGCGTTTAAACGG
GCCCGCCGCCATGGGCACCGGGGGCCGGCGGGGGGCGGCGGCCGCGCCGCTGCTGGTGGCGGTGGCCGCG
CTGCTACTGGGCGCCGCGGGCCACCTGTACCCCGGAGAGGTGTGTCCCGGCATGGATATCCGGAACAACC
TCACTAGGTTGCATGAGCTGGAGAATTGCTCTGTCATCGAAGGACACTTGCAGATACTCTTGATGTTCAA
AACGAGGCCCGAAGATTTCCGAGACCTCAGTTTCCCCAAACTCATCATGATCACTGATTACTTGCTGCTC
TTCCGGGTCTATGGGCTCGAGAGCCTGAAGGACCTGTTCCCCAACCTCACGGTCATCCGGGGATCACGAC
TGTTCTTTAACTACGCGCTGGTCATCTTCGAGATGGTTCACCTCAAGGAACTCGGCCTCTACAACCTGAT
GAACATCACCCGGGGTTCTGTCCGCATCGAGAAGAACAATGAGCTCTGTTACTTGGCCACTATCGACTGG
TCCCGTATCCTGGATTCCGTGGAGGATAATCACATCGTGTTGAACAAAGATGACAACGAGGAGTGTGGAG
ACATCTGTCCGGGTACCGCGAAGGGCAAGACCAACTGCCCCGCCACCGTCATCAACGGGCAGTTTGTCGA
ACGATGTTGGACTCATAGTCACTGCCAGAAAGTTTGCCCGACCATCTGTAAGTCACACGGCTGCACCGCC
GAAGGCCTCTGTTGCCACAGCGAGTGCCTGGGCAACTGTTCTCAGCCCGACGACCCCACCAAGTGCGTGG
CCTGCCGCAACTTCTACCTGGACGGCAGGTGTGTGGAGACCTGCCCGCCCCCGTACTACCACTTCCAGGA
CTGGCGCTGTGTGAACTTCAGCTTCTGCCAGGACCTGCACCACAAATGCAAGAACTCGCGGAGGCAGGGC
TGCCACCAATACGTCATTCACAACAACAAGTGCATCCCTGAGTGTCCCTCCGGGTACACGATGAATTCCA
GCAACTTGCTGTGCACCCCATGCCTGGGTCCCTGTCCCAAGGTGTGCCACCTCCTAGAAGGCGAGAAGAC
CATCGACTCGGTGACGTCTGCCCAGGAGCTCCGAGGATGCACCGTCATCAACGGGAGTCTGATCATCAAC
ATTCGAGGAGGCAACAATCTGGCAGCTGAGCTAGAAGCCAACCTCGGCCTCATTGAAGAAATTTCAGGGT
ATCTAAAAATCCGCCGATCCTACGCTCTGGTGTCACTTTCCTTCTTCCGGAAGTTACGTCTGATTCGAGG
AGAGACCTTGGAAATTGGGAACTACTCCTTCTATGCCTTGGACAACCAGAACCTAAGGCAGCTCTGGGAC
TGGAGCAAACACAACCTCACCACCACTCAGGGGAAACTCTTCTTCCACTATAACCCCAAACTCTGCTTGT
CAGAAATCCACAAGATGGAAGAAGTTTCAGGAACCAAGGGGCGCCAGGAGAGAAACGACATTGCCCTGAA
GACCAATGGGGACAAGGCATCCTGTGAAAATGAGTTACTTAAATTTTCTTACATTCGGACATCTTTTGAC
AAGATCTTGCTGAGATGGGAGCCGTACTGGCCCCCCGACTTCCGAGACCTCTTGGGGTTCATGCTGTTCT
ACAAAGAGGCCCCTTATCAGAATGTGACGGAGTTCGATGGGCAGGATGCGTGTGGTTCCAACAGTTGGAC
GGTGGTAGACATTGACCCACCCCTGAGGTCCAACGACCCCAAATCACAGAACCACCCAGGGTGGCTGATG
CGGGGTCTCAAGCCCTGGACCCAGTATGCCATCTTTGTGAAGACCCTGGTCACCTTTTCGGATGAACGCC
GGACCTATGGGGCCAAGAGTGACATCATTTATGTCCAGACAGATGCCACCAACCCCTCTGTGCCCCTGGA
TCCAATCTCAGTGTCTAACTCATCATCCCAGATTATTCTGAAGTGGAAACCACCCTCCGACCCCAATGGC
AACATCACCCACTACCTGGTTTTCTGGGAGAGGCAGGCGGAAGACAGTGAGCTGTTCGAGCTGGATTATT
GCCTCAAAGGGCTGAAGCTGCCCTCGAGGACCTGGTCTCCACCATTCGAGTCTGAAGATTCTCAGAAGCA
CAACCAGAGTGAGTATGAGGATTCGGCCGGCGAATGCTGCTCCTGTCCAAAGACAGACTCTCAGATCCTG
AAGGAGCTGGAGGAGTCCTCGTTTAGGAAGACGTTTGAGGATTACCTGCACAACGTGGTTTTCGTCCCCA
GGCCATCTCGGAAACGCAGGTCCCTTGGCGATGTTGGGAATGTGACGGTGGCCGTGCCCACGGTGGCAGC
TTTCCCCAACACTTCCTCGACCAGCGTGCCCACGAGTCCGGAGGAGCACAGGCCTTTTGAGAAGGTGGTG
AACAAGGAGTCGCTGGTCATCTCCGGCTTGCGACACTTCACGGGCTATCGCATCGAGCTGCAGGCTTGCA
ACCAGGACACCCCTGAGGAACGGTGCAGTGTGGCAGCCTACGTCAGTGCGAGGACCATGCCTGAAGCCAA
GGCTGATGACATTGTTGGCCCTGTGACGCATGAAATCTTTGAGAACAACGTCGTCCACTTGATGTGGCAG
GAGCCGAAGGAGCCCAATGGTCTGATCGTGCTGTATGAAGTGAGTTATCGGCGATATGGTGATGAGGAGC
TGCATCTCTGCGTCTCCCGCAAGCACTTCGCTCTGGAACGGGGCTGCAGGCTGCGTGGGCTGTCACCGGG
GAACTACAGCGTGCGAATCCGGGCCACCTCCCTTGCGGGCAACGGCTCTTGGACGGAACCCACCTATTTC
TACGTGACAGACTATTTAGACGTCCGTACGATCGAATTCCCCAGCGAGCTGATTAAGGAGAACATGCACA
TGAAGCTGTACATGGAGGGCACCGTGGACAACCATCACTTCAAGTGCACATCCGAGGGCGAAGGCAAGCC
CTACGAGGGCACCCAGACCATGAGAATCAAGGTGGTCGAGGGCGGCCCTCTCCCCTTCGCCTTCGACATC
CTGGCTACTAGCTTCCTCTACGGCAGCAAGACCTTCATCAACCACACCCAGGGCATCCCCGACTTCTTCA
AGCAGTCCTTCCCTGAGGGCTTCACATGGGAGAGAGTCACCACATACGAAGACGGGGGCGTGCTGACCGC
TACCCAGGACACCAGCCTCCAGGACGGCTGCCTCATCTACAACGTCAAGATCAGAGGGGTGAACTTCACA
TCCAACGGCCCTGTGATGCAGAAGAAAACACTCGGCTGGGAGGCCTTCACCGAGACGCTGTACCCCGCTG
ACGGCGGCCTGGAAGGCAGAAACGACATGGCCCTGAAGCTCGTGGGCGGGAGCCATCTGATCGCAAACAT
CAAGACCACATATAGATCCAAGAAACCCGCTAAGAACCTCAAGATGCCTGGCGTCTACTATGTGGACTAC
AGACTGGAAAGAATCAAGGAGGCCAACAACGAGACCTACGTCGAGCAGCACGAGGTGGCAGTGGCCAGAT
ACTGCGACCTCCCTAGCAAACTGGGGCACAAGCTTAATTCCGGATCAGATACCGGTCCGTCAAATATTGC
AAAAATTATCATCGGCCCCCTCATCTTTGTCTTTCTCTTCAGTGTTGTGATTGGAAGTATTTATCTATTC
CTGAGAAAGAGGCAGCCAGATGGGCCGCTGGGACCGCTTTACGCTTCTTCAAACCCTGAGTATCTCAGTG
CCAGTGATGTGTTTCCATGCTCTGTGTACGTGCCGGACGAGTGGGAGGTGTCTCGAGAGAAGATCACCCT
CCTTCGAGAGCTGGGGCAGGGCTCCTTCGGCATGGTGTATGAGGGCAATGCCAGGGACATCATCAAGGGT
GAGGCAGAGACCCGCGTGGCGGTGAAGACGGTCAACGAGTCAGCCAGTCTCCGAGAGCGGATTGAGTTCC
TCAATGAGGCCTCGGTCATGAAGGGCTTCACCTGCCATCACGTGGTGCGCCTCCTGGGAGTGGTGTCCAA
GGGCCAGCCCACGCTGGTGGTGATGGAGCTGATGGCTCACGGAGACCTGAAGAGCTACCTCCGTTCTCTG
CGGCCAGAGGCTGAGAATAATCCTGGCCGCCCTCCCCCTACCCTTCAAGAGATGATTCAGATGGCGGCAG
AGATTGCTGACGGGATGGCCTACCTGAACGCCAAGAAGTTTGTGCATCGGGACCTGGCAGCGAGAAACTG
CATGGTCGCCCATGATTTTACTGTCAAAATTGGAGACTTTGGAATGACCAGAGACATCTATGAAACGGAT
TACTACCGGAAAGGGGGCAAGGGTCTGCTCCCTGTACGGTGGATGGCACCGGAGTCCCTGAAGGATGGGG
TCTTCACCACTTCTTCTGACATGTGGTCCTTTGGCGTGGTCCTTTGGGAAATCACCAGCTTGGCAGAACA
GCCTTACCAAGGCCTGTCTAATGAACAGGTGTTGAAATTTGTCATGGATGGAGGGTATCTGGATCAACCC
GACAACTGTCCAGAGAGAGTCACTGACCTCATGCGCATGTGCTGGCAATTCAACCCCAAGATGAGGCCAA
CCTTCCTGGAGATTGTCAACCTGCTCAAGGACGACCTGCACCCCAGCTTTCCAGAGGTGTCGTTCTTCCA
CAGCGAGGAGAACAAGGCTCCCGAGAGTGAGGAGCTGGAGATGGAGTTTGAGGACATGGAGAATGTGCCC
CTGGACCGTTCCTCGCACTGTCAGAGGGAGGAGGCGGGGGGCCGGGATGGAGGGTCCTCGCTGGGTTTCA
AGCGGAGCTACGAGGAACACATCCCTTACACACACATGAACGGAGGCAAGAAAAACGGGCGGATTCTGAC
CTTGCCTCGGTCCAATCCTTCCTAAAAGCTTAAGTTTAAACCGCTGATCAGCCTCGACTGTGCCTTCTAG
TTGCCAGCCATCTGTTGTTTGCCCCTCCCCCGTGCCTTCCTTGACCCTGGAAGGTGCCACTCCCACTGTC
CTTTCCTAATAAAATGAGGAAATTGCATCGCATTGTCTGAGTAGGTGTCATTCTATTCTGGGGGGTGGGG
TGGGGCAGGACAGCAAGGGGGAGGATTGGGAAGACAATAGCAGGCATGCTGGGGATGCGGTGGGCTCTAT
GGCTTCTGAGGCGGAAAGAACCAGCTGGGGCTCTAGGGGGTATCCCC
[124 nt withheld, positions 6068-6191]
C
[91 nt withheld, positions 6193-6283]
A
[49 nt withheld, positions 6285-6333]
CCTTTGACGTTGGAGTCCACGTTCTTT
[37 nt withheld, positions 6361-6397]
ACCCTATCTCGGTCTATTCTTTTGATTTATAAGGGATTTTGCCGATTTCGGCCTATTGGTTAAAAAATGA
GCTGATTTAACAAAAATTTAACGCGAATTAATTCTGTGGAATGTGTGTCAGTTAGGGTGTGGAAAGTCCC
CAGGCTCCCCAGCAGGCAGAAGTATGCAAAGCATGCATCTCAATTAGTCAGCAACCAGGTGTGGAAAGTC
CCCAGGCTCCCCAGCAGGCAGAAGTATGCAAAGCATGCATCTCAATTAGTCAGCAACCATAGTCCCGCCC
CTAACTCCGCCCATCCCGCCCCTAACTCCGCCCAGTTCCGCCCATTCTCCGCCCCATGGCTGACTAATTT
TTTTTATTTATGCAGAGGCCGAGGCCGCCTCTGCCTCTGAGCTATTCCAGAAGTAGTGAGGAGGCTTTTT
TGGAGGCCTAGGCTTTTGCAAAAAGCTCCCGGGAGCTTGTATATCCATTTTCGGATCTGATCAAGAGACA
GGATGAGGATCGTTTCGCATGATTGAACAAGATGGATTGCACGCAGGTTCTCCGGCCGCTTGGGTGGAGA
GGCTATTCGGCTATGACTGGGCACAACAGACAATCGGCTGCTCTGATGCCGCCGTGTTCCGGCTGTCAGC
GCAGGGGCGCCCGGTTCTTTTTGTCAAGACCGACCTGTCCGGTGCCCTGAATGAACTGCAGGACGAGGCA
GCGCGGCTATCGTGGCTGGCCACGACGGGCGTTCCTTGCGCAGCTGTGCTCGACGTTGTCACTGAAGCGG
GAAGGGACTGGCTGCTATTGGGCGAAGTGCCGGGGCAGGATCTCCTGTCATCTCACCTTGCTCCTGCCGA
GAAAGTATCCATCATGGCTGATGCAATGCGGCGGCTGCATACGCTTGATCCGGCTACCTGCCCATTCGAC
CACCAAGCGAAACATCGCATCGAGCGAGCACGTACTCGGATGGAAGCCGGTCTTGTCGATCAGGATGATC
TGGACGAAGAGCATCAGGGGCTCGCGCCAGCCGAACTGTTCGCCAGGCTCAAGGCGCGCATGCCCGACGG
CGAGGATCTCGTCGTGACCCATGGCGATGCCTGCTTGCCGAATATCATGGTGGAAAATGGCCGCTTTTCT
GGATTCATCGACTGTGGCCGGCTGGGTGTGGCGGACCGCTATCAGGACATAGCGTTGGCTACCCGTGATA
TTGCTGAAGAGCTTGGCGGCGAATGGGCTGACCGCTTCCTCGTGCTTTACGGTATCGCCGCTCCCGATTC
GCAGCGCATCGCCTTCTATCGCCTTCTTGACGAGTTCTTCTGAGCGGGACTCTGGGGTTCGAAATGACCG
ACCAAGCGACGCCCAACCTGCCATCACGAGATTTCGATTCCACCGCCGCCTTCTATGAAAGGTTGGGCTT
CGGAATCGTTTTCCGGGACGCCGGCTGGATGATCCTCCAGCGCGGGGATCTCATGCTGGAGTTCTTCGCC
CACCCCAACTTGTTTATTGCAGCTTATAATGGTTACAAATAAAGCAATAGCATCACAAATTTCACAAATA
AAGCATTTTTTTCACTGCATTCTAGTTGTGGTTTGTCCAAACTCATCAATGTATCTTATCATGTCTGTAT
ACCGTCGACCTCTAGCTAGAGCTTGGCGTAATCATGGTCATAGCTGTTTCCTGTGTGAAATTGTTATCCG
CTCACAATTCCACACAACATACGAGCCGGAAGCATAAAGTGTAAAGCCTGGGGTGCCTAATGAGTGAGCT
AACTCACATTAATTGCGTTGCGCTCACTGCCCGCTTTCCAGTCGGGAAACCTGTCGTGCCAGCTGCATTA
ATGAATCGGCCAACGCGCGGGGAGAGGCGGTTTGCGTATTGGGCGCTCTTCCGCTTCCTCGCTCACTGAC
TCGCTGCGCTCGGTCGTTCGGCTGCGGCGAGCGGTATCAGCTCACTCAAAGGCGGTAATACGGTTATCCA
CAGAATCAGGGGATAACGCAGGAAAGAACATGTGAGCAAAAGGCCAGCAAAAGGCCAGGAACCGTAAAAA
GGCCGCGTTGCTGGCGTTTTTCCATAGGCTCCGCCCCCCTGACGAGCATCACAAAAATCGACGCTCAAGT
CAGAGGTGGCGAAACCCGACAGGACTATAAAGATACCAGGCGTTTCCCCCTGGAAGCTCCCTCGTGCGCT
CTCCTGTTCCGACCCTGCCGCTTACCGGATACCTGTCCGCCTTTCTCCCTTCGGGAAGCGTGGCGCTTTC
TCATAGCTCACGCTGTAGGTATCTCAGTTCGGTGTAGGTCGTTCGCTCCAAGCTGGGCTGTGTGCACGAA
CCCCCCGTTCAGCCCGACCGCTGCGCCTTATCCGGTAACTATCGTCTTGAGTCCAACCCGGTAAGACACG
ACTTATCGCCACTGGCAGCAGCCACTGGTAACAGGATTAGCAGAGCGAGGTATGTAGGCGGTGCTACAGA
GTTCTTGAAGTGGTGGCCTAACTACGGCTACACTAGAAGAACAGTATTTGGTATCTGCGCTCTGCTGAAG
CCAGTTACCTTCGGAAAAAGAGTTGGTAGCTCTTGATCCGGCAAACAAACCACCGCTGGTAGCGGTTTTT
TTGTTTGCAAGCAGCAGATTACGCGCAGAAAAAAAGGATCTCAAGAAGATCCTTTGATCTTTTCTACGGG
GTCTGACGCTCAGTGGAACGAAAACTCACGTTAAGGGATTTTGGTCATGAGATTATCAAAAAGGATCTTC
ACCTAGATCCTTTTAAATTAAAAATGAAGTTTTAAATCAATCTAAAGTATATATGAGTAAACTTGGTCTG
ACAGTTACCAATGCTTAATCAGTGAGGCACCTATCTCAGCGATCTGTCTATTTCGTTCATCCATAGTTGC
CTGACTCCCCGTCGTGTAGATAACTACGATACGGGAGGGCTTACCATCTGGCCCCAGTGCTGCAATGATA
CCGCGAGACCCACGCTCACCGGCTCCAGATTTATCAGCAATAAACCAGCCAGCCGGAAGGGCCGAGCGCA
GAAGTGGTCCTGCAACTTTATCCGCCTCCATCCAGTCTATTAATTGTTGCCGGGAAGCTAGAGTAAGTAG
TTCGCCAGTTAATAGTTTGCGCAACGTTGTTGCCATTGCTACAGGCATCGTGGTGTCACGCTCGTCGTTT
GGTATGGCTTCATTCAGCTCCGGTTCCCAACGATCAAGGCGAGTTACATGATCCCCCATGTTGTGCAAAA
AAGCGGTTAGCTCCTTCGGTCCTCCGATCGTTGTCAGAAGTAAGTTGGCCGCAGTGTTATCACTCATGGT
TATGGCAGCACTGCATAATTCTCTTACTGTCATGCCATCCGTAAGATGCTTTTCTGTGACTGGTGAGTAC
TCAACCAAGTCATTCTGAGAATAGTGTATGCGGCGACCGAGTTGCTCTTGCCCGGCGTCAATACGGGATA
ATACCGCGCCACATAGCAGAACTTTAAAAGTGCTCATCATTGGAAAACGTTCTTCGGGGCGAAAACTCTC
AAGGATCTTACCGCTGTTGAGATCCAGTTCGATGTAACCCACTCGTGCACCCAACTGATCTTCAGCATCT
TTTACTTTCACCAGCGTTTCTGGGTGAGCAAAAACAGGAAGGCAAAATGCCGCAAAAAAGGGAATAAGGG
CGACACGGAAATGTTGAATACTCATACTCTTCCTTTTTCAATATTATTGAAGCATTTATCAGGGTTATTG
TCTCATGAGCGGATACATATTTGAATGTATTTAGAAAAATAAACAAATAGGGGTTCCGCGCACATTTCCC
CGAAAAGTGCCACCTGACGTC
Features (pLannotate 1.2.2; 20 found; start..end, strand, type, name):
     28..80      -  misc_feature   bom (fragment): basis of mobility region from pBR322
    235..614     +  enhancer       CMV enhancer: human cytomegalovirus immediate early enhancer
    615..818     +  promoter       CMV promoter: human cytomegalovirus (CMV) immediate early promoter
    814..847     +  LTR            5' LTR (truncated) (fragment): truncated 5' long terminal repeat (LTR) from HIV-1
    863..881     +  promoter       T7 promoter: promoter for bacteriophage T7 RNA polymerase
    921..5762    +  CDS            INSR: INSR_HUMAN - Experimental evidence at protein level: Swiss-Prot protein existence level 1. Receptor tyrosine kinase which mediates the pleiotropic actions of insulin. Binding of insulin leads to phosphorylation of several intracellular substrates, including, insulin receptor substrates (IRS1, 2, 3, 4), SHC, GAB1, CBL and other signaling intermediates. Each of these phosphorylated proteins serve as docking proteins for other signaling proteins that contain Src-homology-2 domains (SH2 domain) that specifically recognize different phosphotyrosine residues, including the p85 regulatory subunit of
   5798..6022    +  polyA_signal   bGH poly(A) signal: bovine growth hormone polyadenylation signal
   6026..6047    +  promoter       SV40 promoter (fragment): SV40 enhancer and early promoter
   6068..6496    +  rep_origin     f1 ori (sequence partly withheld): f1 bacteriophage origin of replication; arrow indicates direction of (+) strand synthesis
   6510..6839    +  promoter       SV40 promoter: SV40 enhancer and early promoter
   6906..7697    +  CDS            neo: KKA2_KLEPN - Also known as kan, nptII. Experimental evidence at protein level: Swiss-Prot protein existence level 1. Resistance to kanamycin, neomycin, paromomycin, ribostamycin, butirosin and gentamicin B. From Klebsiella pneumoniae.
   7721..7879    +  CDS            ble (fragment): BLE_KLEPN - Experimental evidence at protein level: Swiss-Prot protein existence level 1. Binding protein with a strong affinity to the bleomycin family of antibiotics. Binds to CL990; an antimitotic-antibiotic compound. From Klebsiella pneumoniae.
   7874..7995    +  polyA_signal   SV40 poly(A) signal: SV40 polyadenylation signal
   8068..8084    -  protein_bind   lac operator: The lac repressor binds to the lac operator to inhibit transcription in E. coli. This inhibition can be relieved by adding lactose or isopropyl-β-D-thiogalactopyranoside (IPTG). lac repressor encoded by lacI
   8092..8122    -  promoter       lac promoter: promoter for the E. coli lac operon
   8137..8158    -  protein_bind   CAP binding site: CAP binding activates transcription in the presence of cAMP. E. coli catabolite activator protein
   8171..8263    -  CDS            lacI (fragment): lac repressor; lacI; The lac repressor binds to the lac operator to inhibit transcription in E. coli. This inhibition can be relieved by adding lactose or isopropyl-β-D-thiogalactopyranoside (IPTG).
   8446..9031    -  rep_origin     ori: high-copy-number ColE1/pMB1/pBR322/pUC origin of replication
   9202..10062   -  CDS            AmpR: β-lactamase; bla; confers resistance to ampicillin, carbenicillin, and related antibiotics
  10063..10167   -  promoter       AmpR promoter: bla
