[The description below was written by a language model from this plasmid's Addgene catalogue record and pLannotate feature annotations shown in this document.]
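Description:
InsRA-TagBFP is a mammalian expression plasmid of about 10.2 kb built on the pcDNA3.1(-) backbone. It encodes the A isoform of the human insulin receptor (INSR) with the blue fluorescent protein TagBFP inserted internally rather than at either terminus. According to the record, the tag sits in the extracellular region, between the furin-like domain and the transmembrane domain. The feature table annotates a single continuous INSR coding region of roughly 4.8 kb and does not call out TagBFP separately, so the fluorescent protein is presumably contained within that span. Transcription is driven by the human cytomegalovirus immediate early enhancer and promoter and terminated by the bovine growth hormone polyadenylation signal. A T7 promoter lies just upstream of the coding sequence. The cloning sites used to insert the gene are not recorded.

The plasmid is propagated in E. coli through a high-copy ColE1/pUC-type origin and selected with ampicillin via the β-lactamase gene. An f1 origin is also present. A neomycin phosphotransferase cassette, driven by the SV40 early promoter and ended by an SV40 polyadenylation signal, should allow G418 selection of stably transfected mammalian cells. Several short annotated fragments (a truncated HIV-1 LTR, ble, lacI, bom and lac promoter/operator pieces) appear to be backbone remnants or annotation matches rather than functional parts.

The stated purpose is imaging insulin receptor trafficking. The associated study applied this inter-domain tagging approach to receptor trafficking and signalling in pancreatic beta-cells.
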