Addgene plasmid #79791: InsRA-TagBFP
Purpose: Insulin receptor isoform A with a inter-domain TagBFP tag at extracellular region (between furin-like domain and transmembrane domain). For imaging insulin receptor trafficing.
Depositing lab: James Johnson. Depositing organization: University of British Columbia. Publication: Inter-domain tagging implicates caveolin-1 in insulin receptor trafficking and Erk signaling bias in pancreatic beta-cells. Boothe T, Lim GE, Cen H, Skovso S, Piske M, Li SN, Nabi IR, Gilon P, Johnson JD. Mol Metab. 2016 Feb 10;5(5):366-78. doi: 10.1016/j.molmet.2016.01.009. eCollection 2016 May. S2212-8778(16)00021-1 PubMed 27110488.
Backbone
  Vector backbone: pcDNA3.1(-)
  Vector type: Mammalian Expression
Growth in bacteria
  Bacterial resistance: Ampicillin, 100 μg/mL
  Growth temperature: 37°C
  Growth strain: DH5alpha
  Copy number: High Copy
Gene/Insert
  Gene/Insert name: InsRA
  Species: H. sapiens (human)
  Entrez Gene: INSR (a.k.a. CD220, HHF5)
  Promoter: CMV
  Tag / fusion protein: TagBFP extracellular
  Cloning method: Restriction Enzyme; 5′ cloning site unknown (unknown if destroyed); 3′ cloning site unknown (unknown if destroyed)
  Sequencing primers: 5′ CMV-F; 3′ BGH-rev
Terms and licenses: Academic/Nonprofit Terms; Industry Terms
How to cite: InsRA-TagBFP was a gift from James Johnson (Addgene plasmid # 79791 ; http://n2t.net/addgene:79791 ; RRID:Addgene_79791)
