>Addgene plasmid #79791 | InsRA-TagBFP | addgene partial sequence | sequence record 153582 | mTagBFP-R 5'-gtgccctccatgtacagctt-3'
TCAGCTCGCTGGGGAATTCGATCGTACGGACGTCTAAATAGTCTGTCACGTAGAAATAGGTGGGTTCCGT
CCAAGAGCCGTTGCCCGCAAGGGAGGTGGCCCGGATTCGCACGCTGTAGTTCCCCGGTGACAGCCCACGC
AGCCTGCAGCCCCGTTCCAGAGCGAAGTGCTTGCGGGAGACGCAGAGATGCAGCTCCTCATCACCATATC
GCCGATAACTCACTTCATACAGCACGATCAGACCATTGGGCTCCTTCGGCTCCTGCCACATCAAGTGGAC
GACGTTGTTCTCAAAGATTTCATGCGTCACAGGGCCAACAATGTCATCAGCCTTGGCTTCAGGCATGGTC
CTCGCACTGACGTAGGCTGCCACACTGCACCGTTCCTCAGGGGTGTCCTGGTTGCAAGCCTGCAGCTCGA
TGCGATAGCCCGTGAAGTGTCGCAAGCCGGAGATGACCAGCGACTCCTTGTTCACCACCTTCTCAAAAGG
CCTGTGCTCCTCCGGACTCGTGGGCACGCTGGTCGAGGAAGTGTTGGGGAAAGCTGCCACCGTGGGCACG
GCCACCGTCACATTCCCAACATCGCCAAGGGACCTGCGTTTCCGAGATGGCCTGGGGACGAAAACCACGT
TGTGCAGGTAATCCTCAAACGTCTTCCTAAACGAGGACTCCTCCAGCTCCTTCAGGATCTGAGAGTCTGT
CTTTGGACAGGAGCAGCATTCGCCGGCCGAATCCTCATACTCACTCTGGTTGTGCTTCTGAGAATCTTCA
GACTCGAATGGTGGAGACCAGGTCCTCGAGGGCAGCTTCAGCCCTTTGAGGCAATAATCCAGCTCGAACA
GCTCACTGTCTTCCGCCTGCCTCTCCCAGA
