>Addgene plasmid #79791 | InsRA-TagBFP | addgene partial sequence | sequence record 156021 | CMV-F 5'-CGCAAATGGGCGGTAGGCGTG-3'
TCTCTGGCTAACTAGAGAACCCACTGCTTACTGGCTTATCGAAATTAATACGACTCACTATAGGGAGACC
CAAGCTGGCTAGCGTTTAAACGGGCCCGCCGCCATGGGCACCGGGGGCCGGCGGGGGGCGGCGGCCGCGC
CGCTGCTGGTGGCGGTGGCCGCGCTGCTACTGGGCGCCGCGGGCCACCTGTACCCCGGAGAGGTGTGTCC
CGGCATGGATATCCGGAACAACCTCACTAGGTTGCATGAGCTGGAGAATTGCTCTGTCATCGAAGGACAC
TTGCAGATACTCTTGATGTTCAAAACGAGGCCCGAAGATTTCCGAGACCTCAGTTTCCCCAAACTCATCA
TGATCACTGATTACTTGCTGCTCTTCCGGGTCTATGGGCTCGAGAGCCTGAAGGACCTGTTCCCCAACCT
CACGGTCATCCGGGGATCACGACTGTTCTTTAACTACGCGCTGGTCATCTTCGAGATGGTTCACCTCAAG
GAACTCGGCCTCTACAACCTGATGAACATCACCCGAGGTTCTGT
