>Addgene plasmid #79791 | InsRA-TagBFP | addgene partial sequence | sequence record 156022 | BFP-F 5'-CCTTCACCGAGACGCTGTA-3'
AACGACATGGCCCTGAAGCTCGTGGGCGGGAGCCATCTGATCGCAAACATCAAGACCACATATAGATCCA
AGAAACCCGCTAAGAACCTCAAGATGCCTGGCGTCTACTATGTGGACTACAGACTGGAAAGAATCAAGGA
GGCCAACAACGAGACCTACGTCGAGCAGCACGAGGTGGCAGTGGCCAGATACTGCGACCTCCCTAGCAAA
CTGGGGCACAAGCTTAATTCCGGATCAGATACCGGTCCGTCAAATATTGCAAAAATTATCATCGGCCCCC
TCATCTTTGTCTTTCTCTTCAGTGTTGTGATTGGAAGTATTTATCTATTCCTGAGAAAGAGGCAGCCAGA
TGGGCCGCTGGGACCGCTTTACGCTTCTTCAAACCCTGAGTATCTCAGTGCCAGTGATGTGTTTCCATGC
TCTGTGTACGTGCCGGACGAGTGGGAGGTGTCTCGAGAGAAGATCACCCTCCTTCGAGAGCTGGGGCAGG
GCTCCTTCGGCATGGTGTATGAGGGCAATGCCAGGGACATCATCAAGGGTGAGGCAGAGACCCGCGTGGC
GGTGAAGACGGTCAACGAGTCAGCCAGTCTCCGAGAGCGGATTGAGTTCCTCAATGAGGCCTCGGTCATG
AAGGGCTTCACCTGCCATCACGTGGTGCGCCTCCTGGGAGTGGTGTCCAAGGGCCAGCCCACGCTGGTGG
TGATGGAGCTGATGGCTCACGGAGACCTGAAGAGCTACCTCCGTTCTCTGCGGCCAGAGGCTGAGAATAA
TCCTGGCCGCCCTCCCCCTACCCTTCAAGAGATGAT
